>Addgene plasmid #208585 | XBB.1.5+F456L | addgene full sequence | sequence record 409584 | Addgene NGS Result
GACGGATCGGGAGATCTCCCGATCCCCTATGGTGCACTCTCAGTACAATCTGCTCTGATGCCGCATAGTT
AAGCCAGTATCTGCTCCCTGCTTGTGTGTTGGAGGTCGCTGAGTAGTGCGCGAGCAAAATTTAAGCTACA
ACAAGGCAAGGCTTGACCGACAATTGCATGAAGAATCTGCTTAGGGTTAGGCGTTTTGCGCTGCTTCGCG
ATGTACGGGCCAGATATACGCGTTGACATTGATTATTGACTAGTTATTAATAGTAATCAATTACGGGGTC
ATTAGTTCATAGCCCATATATGGAGTTCCGCGTTACATAACTTACGGTAAATGGCCCGCCTGGCTGACCG
CCCAACGACCCCCGCCCATTGACGTCAATAATGACGTATGTTCCCATAGTAACGCCAATAGGGACTTTCC
ATTGACGTCAATGGGTGGAGTATTTACGGTAAACTGCCCACTTGGCAGTACATCAAGTGTATCATATGCC
AAGTACGCCCCCTATTGACGTCAATGACGGTAAATGGCCCGCCTGGCATTATGCCCAGTACATGACCTTA
TGGGACTTTCCTACTTGGCAGTACATCTACGTATTAGTCATCGCTATTACCATGGTGATGCGGTTTTGGC
AGTACATCAATGGGCGTGGATAGCGGTTTGACTCACGGGGATTTCCAAGTCTCCACCCCATTGACGTCAA
TGGGAGTTTGTTTTGGCACCAAAATCAACGGGACTTTCCAAAATGTCGTAACAACTCCGCCCCATTGACG
CAAATGGGCGGTAGGCGTGTACGGTGGGAGGTCTATATAAGCAGAGCTCTCTGGCTAACTAGAGAACCCA
CTGCTTACTGGCTTATCGAAATTAATACGACTCACTATAGGGAGACCCAAGCTGGCTAGCGTTTAAACTT
AAGCTTATGGCCACCATGTTCGTGTTTCTGGTGCTGCTGCCTCTGGTGTCCAGCCAGTGTGTGAACCTGA
TCACCAGAACACAGTCGTACACCAACAGCTTTACCAGAGGCGTGTACTACCCCGACAAGGTGTTCAGATC
CAGCGTGCTGCACTCTACCCAGGACCTGTTCCTGCCTTTCTTCAGCAACGTGACCTGGTTCCACGCCATC
CACGTGTCCGGCACCAATGGCACCAAGAGATTCGACAACCCCGCGCTGCCCTTCAACGACGGGGTGTACT
TTGCCAGCACCGAGAAGTCCAACATCATCAGAGGCTGGATCTTCGGCACCACACTGGACAGCAAGACCCA
GAGCCTGCTGATCGTGAACAACGCCACCAACGTGGTCATCAAAGTGTGCGAGTTCCAGTTCTGCAACGAC
CCCTTCCTGGACGTCTACCAGAAGAACAACAAGAGCTGGATGGAAAGCGAGTTCCGGGTGTACAGCAGCG
CCAACAACTGCACCTTCGAGTACGTGTCCCAGCCTTTCCTGATGGACCTGGAAGGCAAGGAGGGCAACTT
CAAGAACCTGCGCGAGTTCGTGTTCAAGAACATCGACGGCTACTTCAAGATCTACAGCAAGCACACCCCT
ATCAACCTCGAGCGGGATCTGCCTCAGGGCTTCTCTGCTCTGGAACCCCTGGTGGATCTGCCCATCGGCA
TCAACATCACCCGGTTTCAGACACTGCTGGCCCTGCACAGAAGCTACCTGACACCTGTCGATAGCAGCAG
CGGATGGACAGCTGGTGCCGCCGCTTACTATGTGGGCTACCTGCAGCCTAGAACCTTCCTGCTGAAGTAC
AACGAGAACGGCACCATCACCGACGCCGTGGATTGTGCCCTTGATCCTCTGAGCGAGACAAAGTGCACCC
TGAAGTCCTTCACCGTGGAAAAGGGCATCTACCAGACCAGCAACTTCCGGGTGCAGCCCACCGAATCCAT
CGTGCGGTTCCCCAATATCACCAATCTGTGCCCCTTCCACGAGGTGTTCAATGCCACCACATTCGCCTCT
GTGTACGCCTGGAACCGGAAGCGGATCAGCAATTGCGTGGCCGACTACTCCGTGATCTACAACTTCGCCC
CCTTCTTCGCCTTCAAGTGCTACGGCGTGTCCCCTACCAAGCTGAACGACCTGTGCTTCACAAACGTGTA
CGCCGACAGCTTCGTGATCCGGGGAAATGAAGTGAGTCAGATTGCCCCTGGACAGACAGGCAACATCGCC
GACTACAACTACAAGCTGCCCGACGACTTCACCGGCTGTGTGATTGCCTGGAACAGCAACAAGCTGGACT
CCAAACCCAGCGGCAACTACAATTACCTGTACCGGCTGCTGCGGAAGTCCAAGCTGAAGCCCTTCGAGCG
GGACATCTCCACCGAGATCTATCAGGCCGGCAACAAGCCTTGTAACGGCGTGGCAGGCCCCAACTGCTAC
TCCCCACTGCAGTCCTACGGCTTTCGGCCCACATATGGCGTGGGCCATCAGCCCTACAGAGTGGTGGTGC
TGAGCTTCGAACTGCTGCATGCCCCTGCCACAGTGTGCGGCCCTAAGAAAAGCACCAATCTCGTGAAGAA
CAAATGCGTGAACTTCAACTTCAACGGCCTGACCGGCACAGGCGTGCTGACAGAGAGCAACAAGAAGTTC
CTGCCATTCCAGCAGTTTGGCCGGGATATCGCCGATACCACAGACGCCGTTAGAGATCCCCAGACACTGG
AAATCCTGGACATCACCCCTTGCAGCTTCGGCGGAGTGTCTGTGATCACCCCTGGCACCAACACCAGCAA
TCAGGTGGCAGTGCTGTACCAGGGCGTGAACTGTACCGAAGTGCCCGTGGCCATTCACGCCGATCAGCTG
ACACCTACATGGCGGGTGTACTCCACCGGCAGCAATGTGTTTCAGACCAGAGCCGGCTGTCTGATCGGAG
CCGAGTACGTGAACAATAGCTACGAGTGCGACATCCCCATCGGCGCTGGCATCTGTGCCAGCTACCAGAC
ACAGACAAAGAGCCACAGACGGGCCAGATCTGTGGCCAGCCAGAGCATCATTGCCTACACAATGTCTCTG
GGCGCCGAGAACAGCGTGGCCTACTCCAACAACTCTATCGCTATCCCCACCAACTTCACCATCAGCGTGA
CCACAGAGATCCTGCCTGTGTCCATGACCAAGACCAGCGTGGACTGCACCATGTACATCTGCGGCGATTC
CACCGAGTGCTCCAACCTGCTGCTGCAGTACGGCAGCTTCTGCACCCAGCTGAAAAGAGCCCTGACAGGG
ATCGCCGTGGAACAGGACAAGAACACCCAAGAGGTGTTCGCCCAAGTGAAGCAGATCTACAAGACCCCTC
CTATCAAGTACTTCGGCGGCTTCAATTTCAGCCAGATTCTGCCCGATCCTAGCAAGCCCAGCAAGCGGAG
CTTCATCGAGGACCTGCTGTTCAACAAAGTGACACTGGCCGACGCCGGCTTCATCAAGCAGTATGGCGAT
TGTCTGGGCGACATTGCCGCCAGGGATCTGATTTGCGCCCAGAAGTTTAACGGACTGACAGTGCTGCCTC
CTCTGCTGACCGATGAGATGATCGCCCAGTACACATCTGCCCTGCTGGCCGGCACAATCACAAGCGGCTG
GACATTTGGAGCTGGCGCCGCTCTGCAGATCCCCTTTGCTATGCAGATGGCCTACAGATTCAACGGCATC
GGAGTGACCCAGAATGTGCTGTACGAGAACCAGAAGCTGATCGCCAACCAGTTCAACAGCGCCATCGGCA
AGATCCAGGACAGCCTGAGCAGCACAGCAAGCGCCCTGGGAAAGCTGCAGGACGTGGTCAACCACAATGC
CCAGGCACTGAACACCCTGGTCAAGCAGCTGTCCTCCAAGTTCGGCGCCATCAGCTCTGTGCTGAACGAT
ATCCTGAGCAGACTGGACAAGGTGGAGGCCGAGGTGCAGATCGACAGACTGATCACAGGCAGACTGCAGA
GCCTCCAGACATACGTGACCCAGCAGCTGATCAGAGCCGCCGAGATTAGAGCCTCTGCCAATCTGGCCGC
CACCAAGATGTCTGAGTGTGTGCTGGGCCAGAGCAAGAGAGTGGACTTTTGCGGCAAGGGCTACCACCTG
ATGAGCTTCCCTCAGTCTGCCCCTCACGGCGTGGTGTTTCTGCACGTGACATACGTTCCCGCTCAAGAGA
AGAATTTCACCACCGCTCCAGCCATCTGCCACGACGGCAAAGCCCACTTTCCTAGAGAAGGCGTGTTCGT
GTCCAACGGCACCCATTGGTTCGTGACACAGCGGAACTTCTACGAGCCCCAGATCATCACCACCGACAAC
ACCTTCGTGTCTGGCAACTGCGACGTCGTGATCGGCATTGTGAACAATACCGTGTACGACCCTCTGCAGC
CCGAGCTGGACAGCTTCAAAGAGGAACTGGACAAGTACTTTAAGAACCACACAAGCCCCGACGTGGACCT
GGGCGATATCAGCGGAATCAATGCCAGCGTCGTGAACATCCAGAAAGAGATCGACCGGCTGAACGAGGTG
GCCAAGAATCTGAACGAGAGCCTGATCGACCTGCAAGAACTGGGGAAGTACGAGCAGTACATCAAGTGGC
CCTGGTACATCTGGCTGGGCTTTATCGCCGGACTGATTGCCATCGTGATGGTCACAATCATGCTGTGTTG
CATGACCAGCTGCTGTAGCTGCCTGAAGGGCTGTTGTAGCTGTGGCAGCTGCTGCTAGTTCGACGAGGAC
GATTCTGAGCCCGTGCTGAAGGGCGTGAAACTGCACTACACATGAGCGGCCGCCTCGAGTCTAGAGGGCC
CGTTTAAACCCGCTGATCAGCCTCGACTGTGCCTTCTAGTTGCCAGCCATCTGTTGTTTGCCCCTCCCCC
GTGCCTTCCTTGACCCTGGAAGGTGCCACTCCCACTGTCCTTTCCTAATAAAATGAGGAAATTGCATCGC
ATTGTCTGAGTAGGTGTCATTCTATTCTGGGGGGTGGGGTGGGGCAGGACAGCAAGGGGGAGGATTGGGA
AGACAATAGCAGGCATGCTGGGGATGCGGTGGGCTCTATGGCTTCTGAGGCGGAAAGAACCAGCTGGGGC
TCTAGGGGGTATCCCC
[124 nt withheld, positions 5057-5180]
C
[91 nt withheld, positions 5182-5272]
A
[49 nt withheld, positions 5274-5322]
CCTTTGACGTTGGAGTCCACGTTCTTT
[37 nt withheld, positions 5350-5386]
ACCCTATCTCGGTCTATTCTTTTGATTTATAAGGGATTTTGCCGATTTCGGCCTATTGGTTAAAAAATGA
GCTGATTTAACAAAAATTTAACGCGAATTAATTCTGTGGAATGTGTGTCAGTTAGGGTGTGGAAAGTCCC
CAGGCTCCCCAGCAGGCAGAAGTATGCAAAGCATGCATCTCAATTAGTCAGCAACCAGGTGTGGAAAGTC
CCCAGGCTCCCCAGCAGGCAGAAGTATGCAAAGCATGCATCTCAATTAGTCAGCAACCATAGTCCCGCCC
CTAACTCCGCCCATCCCGCCCCTAACTCCGCCCAGTTCCGCCCATTCTCCGCCCCATGGCTGACTAATTT
TTTTTATTTATGCAGAGGCCGAGGCCGCCTCTGCCTCTGAGCTATTCCAGAAGTAGTGAGGAGGCTTTTT
TGGAGGCCTAGGCTTTTGCAAAAAGCTCCCGGGAGCTTGTATATCCATTTTCGGATCTGATCAAGAGACA
GGATGAGGATCGTTTCGCATGATTGAACAAGATGGATTGCACGCAGGTTCTCCGGCCGCTTGGGTGGAGA
GGCTATTCGGCTATGACTGGGCACAACAGACAATCGGCTGCTCTGATGCCGCCGTGTTCCGGCTGTCAGC
GCAGGGGCGCCCGGTTCTTTTTGTCAAGACCGACCTGTCCGGTGCCCTGAATGAACTGCAGGACGAGGCA
GCGCGGCTATCGTGGCTGGCCACGACGGGCGTTCCTTGCGCAGCTGTGCTCGACGTTGTCACTGAAGCGG
GAAGGGACTGGCTGCTATTGGGCGAAGTGCCGGGGCAGGATCTCCTGTCATCTCACCTTGCTCCTGCCGA
GAAAGTATCCATCATGGCTGATGCAATGCGGCGGCTGCATACGCTTGATCCGGCTACCTGCCCATTCGAC
CACCAAGCGAAACATCGCATCGAGCGAGCACGTACTCGGATGGAAGCCGGTCTTGTCGATCAGGATGATC
TGGACGAAGAGCATCAGGGGCTCGCGCCAGCCGAACTGTTCGCCAGGCTCAAGGCGCGCATGCCCGACGG
CGAGGATCTCGTCGTGACCCATGGCGATGCCTGCTTGCCGAATATCATGGTGGAAAATGGCCGCTTTTCT
GGATTCATCGACTGTGGCCGGCTGGGTGTGGCGGACCGCTATCAGGACATAGCGTTGGCTACCCGTGATA
TTGCTGAAGAGCTTGGCGGCGAATGGGCTGACCGCTTCCTCGTGCTTTACGGTATCGCCGCTCCCGATTC
GCAGCGCATCGCCTTCTATCGCCTTCTTGACGAGTTCTTCTGAGCGGGACTCTGGGGTTCGAAATGACCG
ACCAAGCGACGCCCAACCTGCCATCACGAGATTTCGATTCCACCGCCGCCTTCTATGAAAGGTTGGGCTT
CGGAATCGTTTTCCGGGACGCCGGCTGGATGATCCTCCAGCGCGGGGATCTCATGCTGGAGTTCTTCGCC
CACCCCAACTTGTTTATTGCAGCTTATAATGGTTACAAATAAAGCAATAGCATCACAAATTTCACAAATA
AAGCATTTTTTTCACTGCATTCTAGTTGTGGTTTGTCCAAACTCATCAATGTATCTTATCATGTCTGTAT
ACCGTCGACCTCTAGCTAGAGCTTGGCGTAATCATGGTCATAGCTGTTTCCTGTGTGAAATTGTTATCCG
CTCACAATTCCACACAACATACGAGCCGGAAGCATAAAGTGTAAAGCCTGGGGTGCCTAATGAGTGAGCT
AACTCACATTAATTGCGTTGCGCTCACTGCCCGCTTTCCAGTCGGGAAACCTGTCGTGCCAGCTGCATTA
ATGAATCGGCCAACGCGCGGGGAGAGGCGGTTTGCGTATTGGGCGCTCTTCCGCTTCCTCGCTCACTGAC
TCGCTGCGCTCGGTCGTTCGGCTGCGGCGAGCGGTATCAGCTCACTCAAAGGCGGTAATACGGTTATCCA
CAGAATCAGGGGATAACGCAGGAAAGAACATGTGAGCAAAAGGCCAGCAAAAGGCCAGGAACCGTAAAAA
GGCCGCGTTGCTGGCGTTTTTCCATAGGCTCCGCCCCCCTGACGAGCATCACAAAAATCGACGCTCAAGT
CAGAGGTGGCGAAACCCGACAGGACTATAAAGATACCAGGCGTTTCCCCCTGGAAGCTCCCTCGTGCGCT
CTCCTGTTCCGACCCTGCCGCTTACCGGATACCTGTCCGCCTTTCTCCCTTCGGGAAGCGTGGCGCTTTC
TCATAGCTCACGCTGTAGGTATCTCAGTTCGGTGTAGGTCGTTCGCTCCAAGCTGGGCTGTGTGCACGAA
CCCCCCGTTCAGCCCGACCGCTGCGCCTTATCCGGTAACTATCGTCTTGAGTCCAACCCGGTAAGACACG
ACTTATCGCCACTGGCAGCAGCCACTGGTAACAGGATTAGCAGAGCGAGGTATGTAGGCGGTGCTACAGA
GTTCTTGAAGTGGTGGCCTAACTACGGCTACACTAGAAGAACAGTATTTGGTATCTGCGCTCTGCTGAAG
CCAGTTACCTTCGGAAAAAGAGTTGGTAGCTCTTGATCCGGCAAACAAACCACCGCTGGTAGCGGTGGTT
TTTTTGTTTGCAAGCAGCAGATTACGCGCAGAAAAAAAGGATCTCAAGAAGATCCTTTGATCTTTTCTAC
GGGGTCTGACGCTCAGTGGAACGAAAACTCACGTTAAGGGATTTTGGTCATGAGATTATCAAAAAGGATC
TTCACCTAGATCCTTTTAAATTAAAAATGAAGTTTTAAATCAATCTAAAGTATATATGAGTAAACTTGGT
CTGACAGTTACCAATGCTTAATCAGTGAGGCACCTATCTCAGCGATCTGTCTATTTCGTTCATCCATAGT
TGCCTGACTCCCCGTCGTGTAGATAACTACGATACGGGAGGGCTTACCATCTGGCCCCAGTGCTGCAATG
ATACCGCGAGACCCACGCTCACCGGCTCCAGATTTATCAGCAATAAACCAGCCAGCCGGAAGGGCCGAGC
GCAGAAGTGGTCCTGCAACTTTATCCGCCTCCATCCAGTCTATTAATTGTTGCCGGGAAGCTAGAGTAAG
TAGTTCGCCAGTTAATAGTTTGCGCAACGTTGTTGCCATTGCTACAGGCATCGTGGTGTCACGCTCGTCG
TTTGGTATGGCTTCATTCAGCTCCGGTTCCCAACGATCAAGGCGAGTTACATGATCCCCCATGTTGTGCA
AAAAAGCGGTTAGCTCCTTCGGTCCTCCGATCGTTGTCAGAAGTAAGTTGGCCGCAGTGTTATCACTCAT
GGTTATGGCAGCACTGCATAATTCTCTTACTGTCATGCCATCCGTAAGATGCTTTTCTGTGACTGGTGAG
TACTCAACCAAGTCATTCTGAGAATAGTGTATGCGGCGACCGAGTTGCTCTTGCCCGGCGTCAATACGGG
ATAATACCGCGCCACATAGCAGAACTTTAAAAGTGCTCATCATTGGAAAACGTTCTTCGGGGCGAAAACT
CTCAAGGATCTTACCGCTGTTGAGATCCAGTTCGATGTAACCCACTCGTGCACCCAACTGATCTTCAGCA
TCTTTTACTTTCACCAGCGTTTCTGGGTGAGCAAAAACAGGAAGGCAAAATGCCGCAAAAAAGGGAATAA
GGGCGACACGGAAATGTTGAATACTCATACTCTTCCTTTTTCAATATTATTGAAGCATTTATCAGGGTTA
TTGTCTCATGAGCGGATACATATTTGAATGTATTTAGAAAAATAAACAAATAGGGGTTCCGCGCACATTT
CCCCGAAAAGTGCCACCTGACGTC
Features (pLannotate 1.2.2; 20 found; start..end, strand, type, name):
     28..80      -  misc_feature   bom (fragment): basis of mobility region from pBR322
    235..614     +  enhancer       CMV enhancer: human cytomegalovirus immediate early enhancer
    615..818     +  promoter       CMV promoter: human cytomegalovirus (CMV) immediate early promoter
    814..847     +  LTR            5' LTR (truncated) (fragment): truncated 5' long terminal repeat (LTR) from HIV-1
    863..881     +  promoter       T7 promoter: promoter for bacteriophage T7 RNA polymerase
    926..4732    +  CDS            S: SPIKE_SARS2 - Experimental evidence at protein level: Swiss-Prot protein existence level 1. [Spike glycoprotein]: May down-regulate host tetherin (BST2) by lysosomal degradation, thereby counteracting its antiviral activity. From Severe acute respiratory syndrome coronavirus 2 (2019-nCoV) (SARS-CoV-2).
   4787..5011    +  polyA_signal   bGH poly(A) signal: bovine growth hormone polyadenylation signal
   5015..5036    +  promoter       SV40 promoter (fragment): SV40 enhancer and early promoter
   5057..5485    +  rep_origin     f1 ori (sequence partly withheld): f1 bacteriophage origin of replication; arrow indicates direction of (+) strand synthesis
   5499..5828    +  promoter       SV40 promoter: SV40 enhancer and early promoter
   5895..6686    +  CDS            neo: KKA2_KLEPN - Also known as kan, nptII. Experimental evidence at protein level: Swiss-Prot protein existence level 1. Resistance to kanamycin, neomycin, paromomycin, ribostamycin, butirosin and gentamicin B. From Klebsiella pneumoniae.
   6710..6868    +  CDS            ble (fragment): BLE_KLEPN - Experimental evidence at protein level: Swiss-Prot protein existence level 1. Binding protein with a strong affinity to the bleomycin family of antibiotics. Binds to CL990; an antimitotic-antibiotic compound. From Klebsiella pneumoniae.
   6863..6984    +  polyA_signal   SV40 poly(A) signal: SV40 polyadenylation signal
   7057..7073    -  protein_bind   lac operator: The lac repressor binds to the lac operator to inhibit transcription in E. coli. This inhibition can be relieved by adding lactose or isopropyl-β-D-thiogalactopyranoside (IPTG). lac repressor encoded by lacI
   7081..7111    -  promoter       lac promoter: promoter for the E. coli lac operon
   7126..7147    -  protein_bind   CAP binding site: CAP binding activates transcription in the presence of cAMP. E. coli catabolite activator protein
   7160..7252    -  CDS            lacI (fragment): lac repressor; lacI; The lac repressor binds to the lac operator to inhibit transcription in E. coli. This inhibition can be relieved by adding lactose or isopropyl-β-D-thiogalactopyranoside (IPTG).
   7435..8023    -  rep_origin     ori: high-copy-number ColE1/pMB1/pBR322/pUC origin of replication
   8194..9054    -  CDS            AmpR: β-lactamase; bla; confers resistance to ampicillin, carbenicillin, and related antibiotics
   9055..9159    -  promoter       AmpR promoter: bla
