[The description below was written by a language model from this plasmid's Addgene catalogue record and pLannotate feature annotations shown in this document.]
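Description:
XBB.1.5+F456L is a 9,190 nt mammalian expression plasmid built on the pcDNA3.1 backbone that encodes the spike glycoprotein of the SARS-CoV-2 Omicron sublineage XBB.1.5 carrying the additional F456L substitution. According to the record, the spike lacks the last 19 amino acids of its cytoplasmic tail. This truncation is commonly used to improve spike surface display and incorporation into pseudotyped viral particles, although the record itself states only expression as the purpose. The spike open reading frame is annotated as a single coding sequence of about 3.8 kb. It sits downstream of the human cytomegalovirus immediate-early enhancer and promoter, which drive strong constitutive transcription in mammalian cells, and transcripts are terminated by the bovine growth hormone polyadenylation signal. A T7 promoter lies between the CMV promoter and the insert and can serve for in vitro transcription or as a sequencing primer site. No epitope tag or reporter is annotated.

In E. coli the plasmid is maintained at high copy through a ColE1/pUC-type origin and selected with ampicillin via the β-lactamase gene and its native promoter. An f1 origin is also present, allowing single-stranded DNA production. For mammalian cells, an SV40 early promoter drives the neomycin phosphotransferase gene, followed by an SV40 polyadenylation signal, which would permit G418 selection of stable transfectants. The short annotated fragments (HIV-1 LTR, ble, lacI, bom and a partial SV40 promoter) are probably backbone remnants or partial software matches, not functional elements. The construct suits transient spike expression, for example in studies of variant entry or antibody neutralisation.
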