Addgene plasmid #208585: XBB.1.5+F456L
Purpose: Mammalian expression vector for expressing XBB.1.5+F456L SARS-CoV-2 Spike, with 19AA cytoplasmic tail truncation
Depositing lab: Ben Murrell. Depositing organization: Karolinska Institutet.
Backbone
  Vector backbone: pcDNA3.1
  Vector type: Mammalian Expression
Growth in bacteria
  Bacterial resistance: Ampicillin, 100 μg/mL
  Growth temperature: 37°C
  Growth strain: DH5alpha
  Copy number: High Copy
Gene/Insert
  Gene/Insert name: SARS-CoV-2 variant XBB.1.5+F456L spike
  Entrez Gene: S (a.k.a. GU280_gp02, spike glycoprotein)
Terms and licenses: Academic/Nonprofit Terms; Industry Terms: Not Available to Industry
How to cite: XBB.1.5+F456L was a gift from Ben Murrell (Addgene plasmid # 208585 ; http://n2t.net/addgene:208585 ; RRID:Addgene_208585)
